Addgene plasmid #190962: pET-PLS-KP3-C93A-C96A_rpoA-U
Purpose: Test the U-to-C editing activity of KP3:C93A/C96A on AtrpoA editing site, in E. coli
Depositing lab: Bernard Gutmann. Depositing organization: EditForce, Inc. Publication: U-to-C RNA editing by synthetic PPR-DYW proteins in bacteria and human culture cells. Ichinose M, Kawabata M, Akaiwa Y, Shimajiri Y, Nakamura I, Tamai T, Nakamura T, Yagi Y, Gutmann B. Commun Biol. 2022 Sep 15;5(1):968. doi: 10.1038/s42003-022-03927-3. PubMed 36109586.
Backbone
  Vector backbone: pET21b
  Vector type: Bacterial Expression
Growth in bacteria
  Bacterial resistance: Ampicillin, 100 μg/mL
  Growth temperature: 37°C
  Growth strain: DH5alpha
  Copy number: Low Copy
Gene/Insert
  Gene/Insert name: PLS-KP3
  Species: Synthetic
  Mutation: DYW-KP:C93A/C96A
  Promoter: T7
  Tag / fusion protein: His (N terminal on insert)
  Cloning method: Ligation Independent Cloning
Terms and licenses: Academic/Nonprofit Terms; Industry Terms: Not Available to Industry
How to cite: pET-PLS-KP3-C93A-C96A_rpoA-U was a gift from Bernard Gutmann (Addgene plasmid # 190962 ; http://n2t.net/addgene:190962 ; RRID:Addgene_190962)
