[The description below was written by a language model from this plasmid's Addgene catalogue record and pLannotate feature annotations shown in this document.]
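Description:
pET-PLS-KP3-C93A-C96A_rpoA-U is a 7.7 kb bacterial expression plasmid built on the pET21b backbone. It is designed to test, in E. coli, whether a mutant synthetic pentatricopeptide repeat (PPR) editing protein can carry out U-to-C RNA editing. The plasmid is selected with ampicillin through the β-lactamase gene. It replicates from a pBR322-type ColE1 origin accompanied by the bom site and the rop gene, which fits its listing as low copy. An f1 origin is also present, along with residual tetracycline-resistance fragments from the parental backbone.

Expression is driven by a T7 promoter with an adjacent lac operator, and the plasmid carries its own lacI gene, so transcription depends on T7 RNA polymerase and is inducible with IPTG. Downstream of the T7 gene 10 ribosome binding site and leader, the annotation detects a thioredoxin (TrxA) fragment and a short match to a His/TEV-type tag. This is consistent with the N-terminal His tag in the record and suggests a solubility-enhancing fusion partner. A stretch of roughly 1.9 kb with no annotated features follows and presumably holds the synthetic PLS-KP3 coding sequence, a PLS-type PPR array fused to a DYW-KP domain carrying the C93A and C96A substitutions. A further His-like match and the T7 terminator lie at the 3′ end.

The name and stated purpose indicate that the AtrpoA editing site, in its U form, is included as the target, but the feature table does not mark its position. The construct is used to assay the U-to-C editing activity of the C93A/C96A variant on this site.
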