Features (pLannotate 1.2.2; 21 found; start..end, strand, type, name):
     12..440     +  rep_origin     f1 ori (sequence partly withheld): f1 bacteriophage origin of replication; arrow indicates direction of (+) strand synthesis
    493..597     +  promoter       AmpR promoter: bla
    598..1458    +  CDS            AmpR: β-lactamase; bla; confers resistance to ampicillin, carbenicillin, and related antibiotics
   1629..2217    +  rep_origin     ori: high-copy-number ColE1/pMB1/pBR322/pUC origin of replication
   2403..2542    -  misc_feature   bom: basis of mobility region from pBR322
   2644..2835    -  CDS            rop: Rop protein, which maintains plasmids at low copy number; rop
   2852..3232    +  CDS            YPB1_ECOLX: Protein predicted: Swiss-Prot protein existence level 4. From Escherichia coli.
   3304..3595    -  CDS            TcR (fragment): tetracycline efflux protein; tet; confers resistance to tetracycline
   3610..3631    -  protein_bind   CAP binding site: CAP binding activates transcription in the presence of cAMP. E. coli catabolite activator protein
   3644..4726    -  CDS            lacI: lac repressor; lacI; The lac repressor binds to the lac operator to inhibit transcription in E. coli. This inhibition can be relieved by adding lactose or isopropyl-β-D-thiogalactopyranoside (IPTG).
   4727..4804    -  promoter       lacI promoter: lacI
   4812..5091    -  CDS            TcR (fragment): tetracycline efflux protein; tet; confers resistance to tetracycline
   5113..5131    +  promoter       T7 promoter: promoter for bacteriophage T7 RNA polymerase
   5132..5156    +  protein_bind   lac operator: The lac repressor binds to the lac operator to inhibit transcription in E. coli. This inhibition can be relieved by adding lactose or isopropyl-β-D-thiogalactopyranoside (IPTG). lac repressor encoded by lacI
   5171..5193    +  RBS            RBS: efficient ribosome binding site from bacteriophage T7 gene 10 (Olins and Rangwala, 1989)
   5201..5233    +  CDS            T7 tag (gene 10 leader): leader peptide from bacteriophage T7 gene 10 promotes efficient translation in E. coli
   5248..5572    +  CDS            TrxA (fragment): E. coli thioredoxin; trxA
   5621..5640    +  CDS            capTEV™ (fragment): composite tag for in vivo biotinylation, TEV protease cleavage, and 6xHis tagging
   7531..7548    +  CDS            9xHis (fragment): 9xHis affinity tag
   7558..7607    +  CDS            SET1 (fragment): solubility-enhancement tag derived from T7 phage gene 10B
   7615..7662    +  terminator     T7 terminator: transcription terminator for bacteriophage T7 RNA polymerase
>Addgene plasmid #190962 | pET-PLS-KP3-C93A-C96A_rpoA-U | addgene full sequence | sequence record 376072 | Addgene NGS Result
TGGCGAATGGG
[124 nt withheld, positions 12-135]
C
[91 nt withheld, positions 137-227]
A
[49 nt withheld, positions 229-277]
CCTTTGACGTTGGAGTCCACGTTCTTT
[37 nt withheld, positions 305-341]
ACCCTATCTCGGTCTATTCTTTTGATTTATAAGGGATTTTGCCGATTTCGGCCTATTGGTTAAAAAATGA
GCTGATTTAACAAAAATTTAACGCGAATTTTAACAAAATATTAACGCTTACAATTTAGGTGGCACTTTTC
GGGGAAATGTGCGCGGAACCCCTATTTGTTTATTTTTCTAAATACATTCAAATATGTATCCGCTCATGAG
ACAATAACCCTGATAAATGCTTCAATAATATTGAAAAAGGAAGAGTATGAGTATTCAACATTTCCGTGTC
GCCCTTATTCCCTTTTTTGCGGCATTTTGCCTTCCTGTTTTTGCTCACCCAGAAACGCTGGTGAAAGTAA
AAGATGCTGAAGATCAGTTGGGTGCACGAGTGGGTTACATCGAACTGGATCTCAACAGCGGTAAGATCCT
TGAGAGTTTTCGCCCCGAAGAACGTTTTCCAATGATGAGCACTTTTAAAGTTCTGCTATGTGGCGCGGTA
TTATCCCGTATTGACGCCGGGCAAGAGCAACTCGGTCGCCGCATACACTATTCTCAGAATGACTTGGTTG
AGTACTCACCAGTCACAGAAAAGCATCTTACGGATGGCATGACAGTAAGAGAATTATGCAGTGCTGCCAT
AACCATGAGTGATAACACTGCGGCCAACTTACTTCTGACAACGATCGGAGGACCGAAGGAGCTAACCGCT
TTTTTGCACAACATGGGGGATCATGTAACTCGCCTTGATCGTTGGGAACCGGAGCTGAATGAAGCCATAC
CAAACGACGAGCGTGACACCACGATGCCTGCAGCAATGGCAACAACGTTGCGCAAACTATTAACTGGCGA
ACTACTTACTCTAGCTTCCCGGCAACAATTAATAGACTGGATGGAGGCGGATAAAGTTGCAGGACCACTT
CTGCGCTCGGCCCTTCCGGCTGGCTGGTTTATTGCTGATAAATCTGGAGCCGGTGAGCGTGGGTCTCGCG
GTATCATTGCAGCACTGGGGCCAGATGGTAAGCCCTCCCGTATCGTAGTTATCTACACGACGGGGAGTCA
GGCAACTATGGATGAACGAAATAGACAGATCGCTGAGATAGGTGCCTCACTGATTAAGCATTGGTAACTG
TCAGACCAAGTTTACTCATATATACTTTAGATTGATTTAAAACTTCATTTTTAATTTAAAAGGATCTAGG
TGAAGATCCTTTTTGATAATCTCATGACCAAAATCCCTTAACGTGAGTTTTCGTTCCACTGAGCGTCAGA
CCCCGTAGAAAAGATCAAAGGATCTTCTTGAGATCCTTTTTTTCTGCGCGTAATCTGCTGCTTGCAAACA
AAAAAACCACCGCTACCAGCGGTGGTTTGTTTGCCGGATCAAGAGCTACCAACTCTTTTTCCGAAGGTAA
CTGGCTTCAGCAGAGCGCAGATACCAAATACTGTCCTTCTAGTGTAGCCGTAGTTAGGCCACCACTTCAA
GAACTCTGTAGCACCGCCTACATACCTCGCTCTGCTAATCCTGTTACCAGTGGCTGCTGCCAGTGGCGAT
AAGTCGTGTCTTACCGGGTTGGACTCAAGACGATAGTTACCGGATAAGGCGCAGCGGTCGGGCTGAACGG
GGGGTTCGTGCACACAGCCCAGCTTGGAGCGAACGACCTACACCGAACTGAGATACCTACAGCGTGAGCT
ATGAGAAAGCGCCACGCTTCCCGAAGGGAGAAAGGCGGACAGGTATCCGGTAAGCGGCAGGGTCGGAACA
GGAGAGCGCACGAGGGAGCTTCCAGGGGGAAACGCCTGGTATCTTTATAGTCCTGTCGGGTTTCGCCACC
TCTGACTTGAGCGTCGATTTTTGTGATGCTCGTCAGGGGGGCGGAGCCTATGGAAAAACGCCAGCAACGC
GGCCTTTTTACGGTTCCTGGCCTTTTGCTGGCCTTTTGCTCACATGTTCTTTCCTGCGTTATCCCCTGAT
TCTGTGGATAACCGTATTACCGCCTTTGAGTGAGCTGATACCGCTCGCCGCAGCCGAACGACCGAGCGCA
GCGAGTCAGTGAGCGAGGAAGCGGAAGAGCGCCTGATGCGGTATTTTCTCCTTACGCATCTGTGCGGTAT
TTCACACCGCAATGGTGCACTCTCAGTACAATCTGCTCTGATGCCGCATAGTTAAGCCAGTATACACTCC
GCTATCGCTACGTGACTGGGTCATGGCTGCGCCCCGACACCCGCCAACACCCGCTGACGCGCCCTGACGG
GCTTGTCTGCTCCCGGCATCCGCTTACAGACAAGCTGTGACCGTATCCGGGAGCTGCATGTGTCAGAGGT
TTTCACCGTCATCACCGAAACGCGCGAGGCAGCTGCGGTAAAGCTCATCAGCGTGGTCGTGAAGCGATTC
ACAGATGTCTGCCTGTTCATCCGCGTCCAGCTCGTTGAGTTTCTCCAGAAGCGTTAATGTCTGGCTTCTG
ATAAAGCGGGCCATGTTAAGGGCGGTTTTTTCCTGTTTGGTCACTGATGCCTCCGTGTAAGGGGGATTTC
TGTTCATGGGGGTAATGATACCGATGAAACGAGAGAGGATGCTCACGATACGGGTTACTGATGATGAACA
TGCCCGGTTACTGGAACGTTGTGAGGGTAAACAACTGGCGGTATGGATGCGGCGGGACCAGAGAAAAATC
ACTCAGGGTCAATGCCAGCGCTTCGTTAATACAGATGTAGGTGTTCCACAGGGTAGCCAGCAGCATCCTG
CGATGCAGATCCGGAACATAATGGTGCAGGGCGCTGACTTCCGCGTTTCCAGACTTTACGAAACACGGAA
ACCGAAAACCATTCATGTTGTTGCTCAGGTCGCAGACGTTTTGCAGCAGCAGTCGCTTCACGTTCGCTCG
CGTATCGGTGATTCATTCTGCTAACCAGTAAGGCAACCCCGCCAGCCTAGCCGGGTCCTCAACGACAGGA
GCACGATCATGCGCACCCGTGGGGCCGCCATGCCGGCGATAATGGCCTGCTTCTCGCCGAAACGTTTGGT
GGCGGGACCAGTGACGAAGGCTTGAGCGAGGGCGTGCAAGATTCCGAATACCGCAAGCGACAGGCCGATC
ATCGTCGCGCTCCAGCGAAAGCGGTCCTCGCCGAAAATGACCCAGAGCGCTGCCGGCACCTGTCCTACGA
GTTGCATGATAAAGAAAACAGTCATAAGTGCGGCGACGATAGTCATGCCCCGCGCCCACCGGAAGGAGCT
GACTGGGTTGAAGGCTCTCAAGGGCATCGGTCGAGATCCCGGTGCCTAATGAGTGAGCTAACTTACATTA
ATTGCGTTGCGCTCACTGCCCGCTTTCCAGTCGGGAAACCTGTCGTGCCAGCTGCATTAATGAATCGGCC
AACGCGCGGGGAGAGGCGGTTTGCGTATTGGGCGCCAGGGTGGTTTTTCTTTTCACCAGTGATACGGGCA
ACAGCTGATTGCCCTTCACCGCCTGGCCCTGAGAGAGTTGCAGCAAGCGGTCCACGCTGGTTTGCCCCAG
CAGGCGAAAATCCTGTTTGATGGTGGTTAACGGCGGGATATAACATGAGCTGTCCTCGGTATCGTCGTAT
CCCACTACCGAGATATCCGCACCAACGCGCAGCCCGGACTCGGTAATGGCGCGCATTGCGCCCAGCGCCA
TCTGATCGTTGGCAACCAGCATCGCAGTGGGAACGATGCCCTCATTCAGCATTTGCATGGTTTGTTGAAA
ACCGGACATGGCACTCCAGTCGCCTTCCCGTTCCGCTATCGGCTGAATTTGATTGCGAGTGAGATATTTA
TGCCAGCCAGCCAGACGCAGACGCGCCGAGACAGAACTTAATGGGCCCGCTAACAGCGCGATTTGCTGGT
GACCCAATGCGACCAGATGCTCCACGCCCAGTCGCGTACCGTCCTCATGGGAGAAAATAATACTGTTGAT
GGGTGTCTGGTCAGAGACATCAAGAAATAACGCCGGAACATTAGTGCAGGCAGCTTCCACAGCAATGGCA
TCCTGGTCATCCAGCGGATAGTTAATGATCAGCCCACTGACGCGTTGCGCGAGAAGATTGTGCACCGCCG
CTTTACAGGCTTCGACGCCGCTTCGTTCTACCATCGACACCACCACGCTGGCACCCAGTTGATCGGCGCG
AGATTTAATCGCCGCGACAATTTGCGACGGCGCGTGCAGGGCCAGACTGGAGGTGGCAACGCCAATCAGC
AACGACTGTTTGCCCGCCAGTTGTTGTGCCACGCGGTTGGGAATGTAATTCAGCTCCGCCATCGCCGCTT
CCACTTTTTCCCGCGTTTTCGCAGAAACGTGGCTGGCCTGGTTCACCACGCGGGAAACGGTCTGATAAGA
GACACCGGCATACTCTGCGACATCGTATAACGTTACTGGTTTCACATTCACCACCCTGAATTGACTCTCT
TCCGGGCGCTATCATGCCATACCGCGAAAGGTTTTGCGCCATTCGATGGTGTCCGGGATCTCGACGCTCT
CCCTTATGCGACTCCTGCATTAGGAAGCAGCCCAGTAGTAGGTTGAGGCCGTTGAGCACCGCCGCCGCAA
GGAATGGTGCATGCAAGGAGATGGCGCCCAACAGTCCCCCGGCCACGGGGCCTGCCACCATACCCACGCC
GAAACAAGCGCTCATGAGCCCGAAGTGGCGAGCCCGATCTTCCCCATCGGTGATGTCGGCGATATAGGCG
CCAGCAACCGCACCTGTGGCGCCGGTGATGCCGGCCACGATGCGTCCGGCGTAGAGGATCGAGATCTCGA
TCCCGCGAAATTAATACGACTCACTATAGGGGAATTGTGAGCGGATAACAATTCCCCTCTAGAAATAATT
TTGTTTAACTTTAAGAAGGAGATATACATATGGCTAGCATGACTGGTGGACAGCAAATGGGTCGCATGGC
CGGAGGGAGCGATAAAATTATTCACCTGACTGACGACAGTTTTGACACGGATGTACTCAAAGCGGACGGG
GCGATCCTCGTCGATTTCTGGGCAGAGTGGTGCGGTCCGTGCAAAATGATCGCCCCGATTCTGGATGAAA
TCGCTGACGAATATCAGGGCAAACTGACCGTTGCAAAACTGAACATCGATCAAAACCCTGGCACTGCGCC
GAAATATGGCATCCGTGGTATCCCGACTCTGCTGCTGTTCAAAAACGGTGAAGTGGCGGCAACCAAAGTG
GGTGCACTGTCTAAAGGTCAGTTGAAAGAGTTCCTCGACGCTAACCTGGCCGGTTCTGGTTCTGGCCATA
TGCACCATCATCATCATCATTCTTCTGGTGAGAATCTTTATTTTCAGGGCGCCATGGGTAATTCTGTTGT
CACATGGAATTCCATGATTAGGGGCTACGCTAGAAGCGGCCAGCCCGAGGAAGCTCTGAGCCTCTTCTCC
CAGATGAGAAGGAGCGGCATCAAGCCCGATAGCTATACCTTCCCCTTCGTGCTGAAGGCTTGCGCTTCTC
TGAGCAGCCTCGAGGAAGGAAAACAAATCCACGCCCACGTCATTAAATCCGGCTTCGAGTCCGATGTCTA
CGTGCAGAGCTCCCTCATTGATATGTACGCCAAGTGCGGATCTCTGGAGGACGCCAGAAAAGTGTTTGAC
GAGATGCCCGAGAGGAATGTCGTGAGCTGGAACGCTATGATCAGCGGCTATGCCCAGAATGGACAATCCG
AAGAAGCTCTGGAGCTGTTTAGAGAGATGCAGAAAGAGGGCATCAAGCCTTCCGAGTTTACCTTTTGCTC
CGTGCTGAAGGCTTGCGCCTCTCTGGGATCTCTGGAGATGGGCAAGCAAATTCACGGCTATGTGATCAAG
TCCGGCTTTGAGTCCATCGTGTTCGTGGGAAACGCCCTCATTGACATGTATGCCAAGTGCGGCTCTCTGG
AGGATGCTAGAAAGGTCTTTGATGAGATGCCCGAAAGGACCGTTGTGAGCTGGACCGCCATGATCTCCGG
ATACGCCCAGAACGGACAGAGCGAGGAGGCCCTCGAGCTCTTCAGAGAGATGCAGAGGGAGGGCGTGAAA
CCCGACGAAGTGACACTGCCTTCCGTGCTCTCCGCTTGCGCCAATCTGGGCGCTCTGGAGCAAGGCAAAC
AGATCCATGCCTACGTCATCAAGAACGGCTTTGAATCCGATGTGTTTGTGGGCTCCGCTCTGATCGACAT
GTACGCTAAATGCGGCTCCATCGAGGAGGCTAGGAAAGTGTTCGATGAAATGCCCGAGAAAGACGTCGTT
ACTTGGAACGCCCTGATCAGCGGTTACGGCACCTGTGATGAGGGCCACAAAGCCCTGGCGTGCTTCGAGG
AAATGCTCGTGGCGGGGATCCAACCTAGCGACGCTACTTTCACCTGCCTTCTGGTTGCCTGTAGTCATGA
GGGCCTTGTCCACGAGGGCCGCAAGCACTTCGATAGCATGGCCGAACAACATGGCATAAAGCCTCGCATC
GAACATTATGGTTGCATGATCGATCTCCTGGGAAGAGCTGGGCACCTTGATGAAGCTGAGAAAATGCTGC
TCAGCTGTGAAGGGCAGTCCAATGTGGTGGGTCTGGGCAGCCTCCTGAACGCCTGTAAATCTCACGGCGA
TATAGAGAGAGCCATGTGGTGTTTTGAATCTATCGTGCGGCTTGATCCTCAGTCTGCCTCCGCCTACGTA
CTGATGGCCAATGCCTATGCGGACGCCGGCCGCTGGACTGACGTTGATAGAATCGAAACCCAGAGGATGG
TGGCTGGCGCAAATAAAAAGCCGGCTGTAGCTACCATTGAAGTGAACAAACAGGTGCATAGATTTTTGGT
CGGAGAAAGGAGGGAGGACATTGCTCTGAAGGTGGAATCTACGAATGCACGACTGAAACAGGAGGGGGGT
CACGTCCCCCATACAAAACTTGTGTTGAAGCCCCTCTGTGAGAAGGAGAAGGAGGACGCGCTCTGTGGAC
ATGCAGAGAAGCTGGCACTGGCATTCGGACTGCTGAACACACCCAGTGGGACACCACTCGTGGTTACCAA
GAACTTGAGAATGGCCTCCGACGCCCACTCCTCAACAGAGATTATGTCAAGGTTGGAGCAGCGCGACATT
GTCGTCCGGGACGGGTACCGGGTACACCGATTTGCAGCTGGATGCTGCTCATGCAAGGGACGGCCATAAC
TCGAGAAATAGAAGGAACATGTATTACACGTGCAAAATTTGAGAGCTAGCACCACCACCACCACCACTGA
GATCCGGCTGCTAACAAAGCCCGAAAGGAAGCTGAGTTGGCTGCTGCCACCGCTGAGCAATAACTAGCAT
AACCCCTTGGGGCCTCTAAACGGGTCTTGAGGGGTTTTTTGCTGAAAGGAGGAACTATATCCGGAT
